>Addgene plasmid #99627 | pRosa26-4xInsulator (JP6) | depositor full sequence | sequence record 182353 | pRosa26-4xInsulator (JP6) sequence 14914 bps
GTGGCACTTTTCGGGGAAATGTGCGCGGAACCCCTATTTGTTTATTTTTCTAAATACATTCAAATATGTA
TCCGCTCATGAGACAATAACCCTGATAAATGCTTCAATAATATTGAAAAAGGAAGAGTATGAGTATTCAA
CATTTCCGTGTCGCCCTTATTCCCTTTTTTGCGGCATTTTGCCTTCCTGTTTTTGCTCACCCAGAAACGC
TGGTGAAAGTAAAAGATGCTGAAGATCAGTTGGGTGCACGAGTGGGTTACATCGAACTGGATCTCAACAG
CGGTAAGATCCTTGAGAGTTTTCGCCCCGAAGAACGTTTTCCAATGATGAGCACTTTTAAAGTTCTGCTA
TGTGGCGCGGTATTATCCCGTATTGACGCCGGGCAAGAGCAACTCGGTCGCCGCATACACTATTCTCAGA
ATGACTTGGTTGAGTACTCACCAGTCACAGAAAAGCATCTTACGGATGGCATGACAGTAAGAGAATTATG
CAGTGCTGCCATAACCATGAGTGATAACACTGCGGCCAACTTACTTCTGACAACGATCGGAGGACCGAAG
GAGCTAACCGCTTTTTTGCACAACATGGGGGATCATGTAACTCGCCTTGATCGTTGGGAACCGGAGCTGA
ATGAAGCCATACCAAACGACGAGCGTGACACCACGATGCCTGTAGCAATGGCAACAACGTTGCGCAAACT
ATTAACTGGCGAACTACTTACTCTAGCTTCCCGGCAACAATTAATAGACTGGATGGAGGCGGATAAAGTT
GCAGGACCACTTCTGCGCTCGGCCCTTCCGGCTGGCTGGTTTATTGCTGATAAATCTGGAGCCGGTGAGC
GTGGGTCTCGCGGTATCATTGCAGCACTGGGGCCAGATGGTAAGCCCTCCCGTATCGTAGTTATCTACAC
GACGGGGAGTCAGGCAACTATGGATGAACGAAATAGACAGATCGCTGAGATAGGTGCCTCACTGATTAAG
CATTGGTAACTGTCAGACCAAGTTTACTCATATATACTTTAGATTGATTTAAAACTTCATTTTTAATTTA
AAAGGATCTAGGTGAAGATCCTTTTTGATAATCTCATGACCAAAATCCCTTAACGTGAGTTTTCGTTCCA
CTGAGCGTCAGACCCCGTAGAAAAGATCAAAGGATCTTCTTGAGATCCTTTTTTTCTGCGCGTAATCTGC
TGCTTGCAAACAAAAAAACCACCGCTACCAGCGGTGGTTTGTTTGCCGGATCAAGAGCTACCAACTCTTT
TTCCGAAGGTAACTGGCTTCAGCAGAGCGCAGATACCAAATACTGTCCTTCTAGTGTAGCCGTAGTTAGG
CCACCACTTCAAGAACTCTGTAGCACCGCCTACATACCTCGCTCTGCTAATCCTGTTACCAGTGGCTGCT
GCCAGTGGCGATAAGTCGTGTCTTACCGGGTTGGACTCAAGACGATAGTTACCGGATAAGGCGCAGCGGT
CGGGCTGAACGGGGGGTTCGTGCACACAGCCCAGCTTGGAGCGAACGACCTACACCGAACTGAGATACCT
ACAGCGTGAGCTATGAGAAAGCGCCACGCTTCCCGAAGGGAGAAAGGCGGACAGGTATCCGGTAAGCGGC
AGGGTCGGAACAGGAGAGCGCACGAGGGAGCTTCCAGGGGGAAACGCCTGGTATCTTTATAGTCCTGTCG
GGTTTCGCCACCTCTGACTTGAGCGTCGATTTTTGTGATGCTCGTCAGGGGGGCGGAGCCTATGGAAAAA
CGCCAGCAACGCGGCCTTTTTACGGTTCCTGGCCTTTTGCTGGCCTTTTGCTCACATGTTCTTTCCTGCG
TTATCCCCTGATTCTGTGGATAACCGTATTACCGCCTTTGAGTGAGCTGATACCGCTCGCCGCAGCCGAA
CGACCGAGCGCAGCGAGTCAGTGAGCGAGGAAGCGGAAGAGCGCCCAATACGCAAACCGCCTCTCCCCGC
GCGTTGGCCGATTCATTAATGCAGCTGGCACGACAGGTTTCCCGACTGGAAAGCGGGCAGTGAGCGCAAC
GCAATTAATGTGAGTTAGCTCACTCATTAGGCACCCCAGGCTTTACACTTTATGCTTCCGGCTCGTATGT
TGTGTGGAATTGTGAGCGGATAACAATTTCACACAGGAAACAGCTATGACCATGATTACGCCAAGCGCGC
AATTAACCCTCACTAAAGGGAACAAAAGCTGGGTACCGGGCCCCCCCTCGAGGTCGACGGTATCGATAAG
CTTCACGTGTTCGAAACGCGGTCCGCCCTGCAGCAACCGGAGGGGGAGGGAGAAGGGAGCGGAAAAGTCT
CCACCGGACGCGGCCATGGCTCGGGGGGGGGGGGGCAGCGGAGGAGCGCTTCCGGCCGACGTCTCGTCGC
TGATTGGCTTCTTTTCCTCCCGCCGTGTGTGAAAACACAAATGGCGTGTTTTGGTTGGCGTAAGGCGCCT
GTCAGTTAACGGCAGCCGGAGTGCGCAGCCGCCGGCAGCCTCGCTCTGCCCACTGGGTGGGGCGGGAGGT
AGGTGGGGTGAGGCGAGCTGGACGTGCGGGCGCGGTCGGCCTCTGGCGGGGCGGGGGAGGGGAGGGAGGG
TCAGCGAAAGTAGCTCGCGCGCGAGCGGCCGCCCACCCTCCCCTTCCTCTGGGGGAGTCGTTTTACCCGC
CGCCGGCCGGGCCTCGTCGTCTGATTGGCTCTCGGGGCCCAGAAAACTGGCCCTTGCCATTGGCTCGTGT
TCGTGCAAGTTGAGTCCATCCGCCGGCCAGCGGGGGCGGCGAGGAGGCGCTCCCAGGTTCCGGCCCTCCC
CTCGGCCCCGCGCCGCAGAGTCTGGCCGCGCGCCCCTGCGCAACGTGGCAGGAAGCGCGCGCTGGGGGCG
GGGACGGGCAGTAGGGCTGAGCGGCTGCGGGGCGGGTGCAAGCACGTTTCCGACTTGAGTTGCCTCAAGA
GGGGCGTGCTGAGCCAGACCTCCATCGCGCACTCCGGGGAGTGGAGGGAAGGAGCGAGGGCTCAGTTGGG
CTGTTTTGGAGGCAGGAAGCACTTGCTCTCCCAAAGTCGCTCTGAGTTGTTATCAGTAAGGGAGCTGCAG
TGGAGTAGGCGGGGAGAAGGCCGCACCCTTCTCCGGAGGGGGGAGGGGAGTGTTGCAATACCTTTCTGGG
AGTTCTCTGCTGCCTCCTGGCTTCTGAGGACCGCCCTGGGCACATGATGGACCTGTCGACCCCCATCCTC
ACTGACTCCGTCCTGGAGTAGGATGAGAGATAATGGCCTTACGTTGTGCCAGGGGAGGGTCGGGCTGGAT
TTAGCAAGATTTACCTTCTCCAAAGAGCGGTGCTGCAGTGGCACAGCTGCCCACGGAGGTGGGGGGGTCA
CCGTCCCTGGAGGTGGTGAAGAACTGTGGGGATGTGGCACTGAGGGACATGGCCAGTGGGCACGGTGGGT
GGGTTGGGGTTGGTCTTGGGGATCTTGGAGGGCTTTTCCAGCCTTCATGATTTGACGATTGTATGAACAT
CTACATGGCAATTCTCCAGCTGCCTGTCCCAGTCCTACTGACCCAGCTGTATCTCTCCAGGCAAGCTCTT
CCACCCCTTCTGCTTGCATCCAGACACCATCAAACATGCAGGCTCAGACACAGGGACCAGCAGTGTCTGT
GGCCTTTTTGTGCTCCTCTCCATGCTGGGTTTTAACTTGTTCTTTGTCCTTCTATCCTATCTTCTGATCC
TTAAGGCTGTTCTGAACGCTGTGACTTGGAGAGTGTCCCAGAGCCCTCAACACCTGCATGTCCCACGTCC
ATGCTGTCCTGCTCTTCCTTATCCCCAAGATCTGCCTCTCCGTGATGCACTGAATTGGCAAACATGTGTC
ACCCCAGACCAACAATGTCACAGCAAACTCCCCCTTGATAGGACAGGAGGGAATGGCTTTAAACTGAGAC
AGGGGAGGTTTAGGTTGGATATGAGGAGGCAGTTTTTCCCCCAGAGGGTGGTGACGCACTGAACAGGTTG
CCCAAGGAGGCTGTGGATGCCCCATCCCTGCAGGCATTCAAGGCCAGGCTGGATGTGGCTCTGGGCAGCC
TGGGCTGCTGGTTGGCGACCCTGCACATAGCAGGGGGTTGGAACTGGATGAGCATTGTGGGCCTTTCCAA
CCCAGGCCATTCTATGATTCTGTCATTCTAAATCTCTCTTTCAGCCTAAAGCTTTTTCCCCGTATCCCCC
CAGGTGTCTGCAGGCTCAAAGAGCAGCGAGAAGCGTTCAGAGGAAAGCGATCCCGTGCCACCTTCCCCGT
GCCCGGGCTGTCCCCGCACGCTGCCGGCTCGGGGATGCGGGGGGAGCGTCGGGCCGGAGCGGAGCCCCGG
GCGGCTCGCTGCTGCCCCCTAGCGGGAGAGGGACGCAATTACAGCCCTGGGGGCTTTGGGGGGGGGCTCT
CCCCGTGAGCTCCCGCGGACGCCCCCTTCCAGGACCTTCCAGGAAAGCCTGCTTCTTTTCTTCAACCTTT
CCCCCCATCCTCACTGACTCCGTCCTGGAGTAGGATGAGAGATAATGGCCTTACGTTGTGCCAGGGGAGG
GTCGGGCTGGATTTAGCAAGATTTACCTTCTCCAAAGAGCGGTGCTGCAGTGGCACAGCTGCCCACGGAG
GTGGGGGGGTCACCGTCCCTGGAGGTGGTGAAGAACTGTGGGGATGTGGCACTGAGGGACATGGCCAGTG
GGCACGGTGGGTGGGTTGGGGTTGGTCTTGGGGATCTTGGAGGGCTTTTCCAGCCTTCATGATTTGACGA
TTGTATGAACATCTACATGGCAATTCTCCAGCTGCCTGTCCCAGTCCTACTGACCCAGCTGTATCTCTCC
AGGCAAGCTCTTCCACCCCTTCTGCTTGCATCCAGACACCATCAAACATGCAGGCTCAGACACAGGGACC
AGCAGTGTCTGTGGCCTTTTTGTGCTCCTCTCCATGCTGGGTTTTAACTTGTTCTTTGTCCTTCTATCCT
ATCTTCTGATCCTTAAGGCTGTTCTGAACGCTGTGACTTGGAGAGTGTCCCAGAGCCCTCAACACCTGCA
TGTCCCACGTCCATGCTGTCCTGCTCTTCCTTATCCCCAAGATCTGCCTCTCCGTGATGCACTGAATTGG
CAAACATGTGTCACCCCAGACCAACAATGTCACAGCAAACTCCCCCTTGATAGGACAGGAGGGAATGGCT
TTAAACTGAGACAGGGGAGGTTTAGGTTGGATATGAGGAGGCAGTTTTTCCCCCAGAGGGTGGTGACGCA
CTGAACAGGTTGCCCAAGGAGGCTGTGGATGCCCCATCCCTGCAGGCATTCAAGGCCAGGCTGGATGTGG
CTCTGGGCAGCCTGGGCTGCTGGTTGGCGACCCTGCACATAGCAGGGGGTTGGAACTGGATGAGCATTGT
GGGCCTTTCCAACCCAGGCCATTCTATGATTCTGTCATTCTAAATCTCTCTTTCAGCCTAAAGCTTTTTC
CCCGTATCCCCCCAGGTGTCTGCAGGCTCAAAGAGCAGCGAGAAGCGTTCAGAGGAAAGCGATCCCGTGC
CACCTTCCCCGTGCCCGGGCTGTCCCCGCACGCTGCCGGCTCGGGGATGCGGGGGGAGCGTCGGGCCGGA
GCGGAGCCCCGGGCGGCTCGCTGCTGCCCCCTAGCGGGAGAGGGACGCAATTACAGCCCTGGGGGCTTTG
GGGGGGGGCTCTCCCCGTGAGCTCCCGCGGACGCCCCCTTCCAGGACCTTCCAGGAAAGCCTGCTTCTTT
TCTTCAACCTTTCTTAATTGGCCGTGGCTAGTCGAAACTGGGCCTGGGAGAATCCCTTCCCCCTCTTCCC
TCGTGATCTGCAACTCCAGTCTTTCTAGCATCTGTAGGGCGCAGTAGTCCAGGGTTTCCTTGATGATGTC
ATACTTATCCTGTCCCTTTTTTTTCCACAGCTCGCGGTTGAGGACAAACTCTTCGCGGTCTTTCCAGTGG
TTAATGCACCTTCCTTCCTTCGAGTCGACATTGATTATTGACTAGTTATTAATAGTAATCAATTACGGGG
TCATTAGTTCATAGCCCATATATGGAGTTCCGCGTTACATAACTTACGGTAAATGGCCCGCCTGGCTGAC
CGCCCAACGACCCCCGCCCATTGACGTCAATAATGACGTATGTTCCCATAGTAACGCCAATAGGGACTTT
CCATTGACGTCAATGGGTGGAGTATTTACGGTAAACTGCCCACTTGGCAGTACATCAAGTGTATCATATG
CCAAGTACGCCCCCTATTGACGTCAATGACGGTAAATGGCCCGCCTGGCATTATGCCCAGTACATGACCT
TATGGGACTTTCCTACTTGGCAGTACATCTACGTATTAGTCATCGCTATTACCATGGTCGAGGTGAGCCC
CACGTTCTGCTTCACTCTCCCCATCTCCCCCCCCTCCCCACCCCCAATTTTGTATTTATTTATTTTTTAA
TTATTTTGTGCAGCGATGGGGGCGGGGGGGGGGGGCGCGCGCCAGGCGGGGCGGGGCGGGGCGAGGGGCG
GGGCGGGGCGAGGCGGAGAGGTGCGGCGGCAGCCAATCAGAGCGGCGCGCTCCGAAAGTTTCCTTTTATG
GCGAGGCGGCGGCGGCGGCGGCCCTATAAAAAGCGAAGCGCGCGGCGGGCGGGAGTCGCTGCGCGCTGCC
TTCGCCCCGTGCCCCGCTCCGCCGCCGCCTCGCGCCGCCCGCCCCGGCTCTGACTGACCGCGTTACTCCC
ACAGGTGAGCGGGCGGGACGGCCCTTCTCCTCCGGGCTGTAATTAGCGCTTGGTTTAATGACGGCTTGTT
TCTTTTCTGTGGCTGCGTGAAAGCCTTGAGGGGCTCCGGGAGGGCCCTTTGTGCGGGGGGAGCGGCTCGG
GGGGTGCGTGCGTGTGTGTGTGCGTGGGGAGCGCCGCGTGCGGCTCCGCGCTGCCCGGCGGCTGTGAGCG
CTGCGGGCGCGGCGCGGGGCTTTGTGCGCTCCGCAGTGTGCGCGAGGGGAGCGCGGCCGGGGGCGGTGCC
CCGCGGTGCGGGGGGGGCTGCGAGGGGAACAAAGGCTGCGTGCGGGGTGTGTGCGTGGGGGGGTGAGCAG
GGGGTGTGGGCGCGTCGGTCGGGCTGCAACCCCCCCTGCACCCCCCTCCCCGAGTTGCTGAGCACGGCCC
GGCTTCGGGTGCGGGGCTCCGTACGGGGCGTGGCGCGGGGCTCGCCGTGCCGGGCGGGGGGTGGCGGCAG
GTGGGGGTGCCGGGCGGGGCGGGGCCGCCTCGGGCCGGGGAGGGCTCGGGGGAGGGGCGCGGCGGCCCCC
GGAGCGCCGGCGGATCGACTCTTAATTAAGATATCGTCGACCCCCATCCTCACTGACTCCGTCCTGGAGT
AGGATGAGAGATAATGGCCTTACGTTGTGCCAGGGGAGGGTCGGGCTGGATTTAGCAAGATTTACCTTCT
CCAAAGAGCGGTGCTGCAGTGGCACAGCTGCCCACGGAGGTGGGGGGGTCACCGTCCCTGGAGGTGGTGA
AGAACTGTGGGGATGTGGCACTGAGGGACATGGCCAGTGGGCACGGTGGGTGGGTTGGGGTTGGTCTTGG
GGATCTTGGAGGGCTTTTCCAGCCTTCATGATTTGACGATTGTATGAACATCTACATGGCAATTCTCCAG
CTGCCTGTCCCAGTCCTACTGACCCAGCTGTATCTCTCCAGGCAAGCTCTTCCACCCCTTCTGCTTGCAT
CCAGACACCATCAAACATGCAGGCTCAGACACAGGGACCAGCAGTGTCTGTGGCCTTTTTGTGCTCCTCT
CCATGCTGGGTTTTAACTTGTTCTTTGTCCTTCTATCCTATCTTCTGATCCTTAAGGCTGTTCTGAACGC
TGTGACTTGGAGAGTGTCCCAGAGCCCTCAACACCTGCATGTCCCACGTCCATGCTGTCCTGCTCTTCCT
TATCCCCAAGATCTGCCTCTCCGTGATGCACTGAATTGGCAAACATGTGTCACCCCAGACCAACAATGTC
ACAGCAAACTCCCCCTTGATAGGACAGGAGGGAATGGCTTTAAACTGAGACAGGGGAGGTTTAGGTTGGA
TATGAGGAGGCAGTTTTTCCCCCAGAGGGTGGTGACGCACTGAACAGGTTGCCCAAGGAGGCTGTGGATG
CCCCATCCCTGCAGGCATTCAAGGCCAGGCTGGATGTGGCTCTGGGCAGCCTGGGCTGCTGGTTGGCGAC
CCTGCACATAGCAGGGGGTTGGAACTGGATGAGCATTGTGGGCCTTTCCAACCCAGGCCATTCTATGATT
CTGTCATTCTAAATCTCTCTTTCAGCCTAAAGCTTTTTCCCCGTATCCCCCCAGGTGTCTGCAGGCTCAA
AGAGCAGCGAGAAGCGTTCAGAGGAAAGCGATCCCGTGCCACCTTCCCCGTGCCCGGGCTGTCCCCGCAC
GCTGCCGGCTCGGGGATGCGGGGGGAGCGTCGGGCCGGAGCGGAGCCCCGGGCGGCTCGCTGCTGCCCCC
TAGCGGGAGAGGGACGCAATTACAGCCCTGGGGGCTTTGGGGGGGGGCTCTCCCCGTGAGCTCCCGCGGA
CGCCCCCTTCCAGGACCTTCCAGGAAAGCCTGCTTCTTTTCTTCAACCTTTCCCCCCATCCTCACTGACT
CCGTCCTGGAGTAGGATGAGAGATAATGGCCTTACGTTGTGCCAGGGGAGGGTCGGGCTGGATTTAGCAA
GATTTACCTTCTCCAAAGAGCGGTGCTGCAGTGGCACAGCTGCCCACGGAGGTGGGGGGGTCACCGTCCC
TGGAGGTGGTGAAGAACTGTGGGGATGTGGCACTGAGGGACATGGCCAGTGGGCACGGTGGGTGGGTTGG
GGTTGGTCTTGGGGATCTTGGAGGGCTTTTCCAGCCTTCATGATTTGACGATTGTATGAACATCTACATG
GCAATTCTCCAGCTGCCTGTCCCAGTCCTACTGACCCAGCTGTATCTCTCCAGGCAAGCTCTTCCACCCC
TTCTGCTTGCATCCAGACACCATCAAACATGCAGGCTCAGACACAGGGACCAGCAGTGTCTGTGGCCTTT
TTGTGCTCCTCTCCATGCTGGGTTTTAACTTGTTCTTTGTCCTTCTATCCTATCTTCTGATCCTTAAGGC
TGTTCTGAACGCTGTGACTTGGAGAGTGTCCCAGAGCCCTCAACACCTGCATGTCCCACGTCCATGCTGT
CCTGCTCTTCCTTATCCCCAAGATCTGCCTCTCCGTGATGCACTGAATTGGCAAACATGTGTCACCCCAG
ACCAACAATGTCACAGCAAACTCCCCCTTGATAGGACAGGAGGGAATGGCTTTAAACTGAGACAGGGGAG
GTTTAGGTTGGATATGAGGAGGCAGTTTTTCCCCCAGAGGGTGGTGACGCACTGAACAGGTTGCCCAAGG
AGGCTGTGGATGCCCCATCCCTGCAGGCATTCAAGGCCAGGCTGGATGTGGCTCTGGGCAGCCTGGGCTG
CTGGTTGGCGACCCTGCACATAGCAGGGGGTTGGAACTGGATGAGCATTGTGGGCCTTTCCAACCCAGGC
CATTCTATGATTCTGTCATTCTAAATCTCTCTTTCAGCCTAAAGCTTTTTCCCCGTATCCCCCCAGGTGT
CTGCAGGCTCAAAGAGCAGCGAGAAGCGTTCAGAGGAAAGCGATCCCGTGCCACCTTCCCCGTGCCCGGG
CTGTCCCCGCACGCTGCCGGCTCGGGGATGCGGGGGGAGCGTCGGGCCGGAGCGGAGCCCCGGGCGGCTC
GCTGCTGCCCCCTAGCGGGAGAGGGACGCAATTACAGCCCTGGGGGCTTTGGGGGGGGGCTCTCCCCGTG
AGCTTAATTAACGGCGGCGGAGTATCGAATTCGCTAGAAGATGGGCGGGAGTCTTCTGGGCAGGCTTAAA
GGCTAACCTGGTGTGTGGGCGTTGTCCTGCAGGGGAATTGAACAGGTGTAAAATTGGAGGGACAAGACTT
CCCACAGATTTTCGGTTTTGTCGGGAAGTTTTTTAATAGGGGCAAATAAGGAAAATGGGAGGATAGGTAG
TCATCTGGGGTTTTATGCAGCAAAACTACAGGTTATTATTGCTTGTGATCCGCCTCGGAGTATTTTCCAT
CGAGGTAGATTAAAGACATGCTCACCCGAGTTTTATACTCTCCTGCTTGAGATCCTTACTACAGTATGAA
ATTACAGTGTCGCGAGTTAGACTATGTAAGCAGAATTTTAATCATTTTTAAAGAGCCCAGTACTTCATAT
CCATTTCTCCCGCTCCTTCTGCAGCCTTATCAAAAGGTATTTTAGAACACTCATTTTAGCCCCATTTTCA
TTTATTATACTGGCTTATCCAACCCCTAGACAGAGCATTGGCATTTTCCCTTTCCTGATCTTAGAAGTCT
GATGACTCATGAAACCAGACAGATTAGTTACATACACCACAAATCGAGGCTGTAGCTGGGGCCTCAACAC
TGCAGTTCTTTTATAACTCCTTAGTACACTTTTTGTTGATCCTTTGCCTTGATCCTTAATTTTCAGTGTC
TATCACCTCTCCCGTCAGGTGGTGTTCCACATTTGGGCCTATTCTCAGTCCAGGGAGTTTTACAACAATA
GATGTATTGAGAATCCAACCTAAAGCTTAACTTTCCACTCCCATGAATGCCTCTCTCCTTTTTCTCCATT
TATAAACTGAGCTATTAACCATTAATGGTTTCCAGGTGGATGTCTCCTCCCCCAATATTACCTGATGTAT
CTTACATATTGCCAGGCTGATATTTTAAGACATTAAAAGGTATATTTCATTATTGAGCCACATGGTATTG
ATTACTGCTTACTAAAATTTTGTCATTGTACACATCTGTAAAAGGTGGTTCCTTTTGGAATGCAAAGTTC
AGGTGTTTGTTGTCTTTCCTGACCTAAGGTCTTGTGAGCTTGTATTTTTTCTATTTAAGCAGTGCTTTCT
CTTGGACTGGCTTGACTCATGGCATTCTACACGTTATTGCTGGTCTAAATGTGATTTTGCCAAGCTTCTT
CAGGACCTATAATTTTGCTTGACTTGTAGCCAAACACAAGTAAAATGATTAAGCAACAAATGTATTTGTG
AAGCTTGGTTTTTAGGTTGTTGTGTTGTGTGTGCTTGTGCTCTATAATAATACTATCCAGGGGCTGGAGA
GGTGGCTCGGAGTTCAAGAGCACAGACTGCTCTTCCAGAAGTCCTGAGTTCAATTCCCAGCAACCACATG
GTGGCTCACAACCATCTGTAATGGGATCTGATGCCCTCTTCTGGTGTGTCTGAAGACCACAAGTGTATTC
ACATTAAATAAATAAATCCTCCTTCTTCTTCTTTTTTTTTTTTTTAAAGAGAATACTGTCTCCAGTAGAA
TTTACTGAAGTAATGAAATACTTTGTGTTTGTTCCAATATGGTAGCCAATAATCAAATTACTCTTTAAGC
ACTGGAAATGTTACCAAGGAACTAATTTTTATTTGAAGTGTAACTGTGGACAGAGGAGCCATAACTGCAG
ACTTGTGGGATACAGAAGACCAATGCAGACTTTAATGTCTTTTCTCTTACACTAAGCAATAAAGAAATAA
AAATTGAACTTCTAGTATCCTATTTGTTTAAACTGCTAGCTTTACTTAACTTTTGTGCTTCATCTATACA
AAGCTGAAAGCTAAGTCTGCAGCCATTACTAAACATGAAAGCAAGTAATGATAATTTTGGATTTCAAAAA
TGTAGGGCCAGAGTTTAGCCAGCCAGTGGTGGTGCTTGCCTTTATGCCTTTAATCCCAGCACTCTGGAGG
CAGAGACAGGCAGATCTCTGAGTTTGAGCCCAGCCTGGTCTACACATCAAGTTCTATCTAGGATAGCCAG
GAATACACACAGAAACCCTGTTGGGGAGGGGGGCTCTGAGATTTCATAAAATTATAATTGAAGCATTCCC
TAATGAGCCACTATGGATGTGGCTAAATCCGTCTACCTTTCTGATGAGATTTGGGTATTATTTTTTCTGT
CTCTGCTGTTGGTTGGGTCTTTTGACACTGTGGGCTTTCTTTAAAGCCTCCTTCCTGCCATGTGGTCTCT
TGTTTGCTACTAACTTCCCATGGCTTAAATGGCATGGCTTTTTGCCTTCTAAGGGCAGCTGCTGAGATTT
GCAGCCTGATTTCCAGGGTGGGGTTGGGAAATCTTTCAAACACTAAAATTGTCCTTTAATTTTTTTTTTA
AAAAATGGGTTATATAATAAACCTCATAAAATAGTTATGAGGAGTGAGGTGGACTAATATTAAATGAGTC
CCTCCCCTATAAAAGAGCTATTAAGGCTTTTTGTCTTATACTTAACTTTTTTTTTAAATGTGGTATCTTT
AGAACCAAGGGTCTTAGAGTTTTAGTATACAGAAACTGTTGCATCGCTTAATCAGATTTTCTAGTTCAAA
TCCAGAGAATCCAAATTCTTCACAGCCAAAGTCAAATTAAGAATTTCTGACTTTTAATGTTAATTTGCTT
ACTGTGAATATAAAAATGATAGCTTTTCCTGAGGCAGGGTCTCACTATGTATCTCTGCCTGATCTGCAAC
AAGATATGTAGACTAAAGTTCTGCCTGCTTTTGTCTCCTGAATACTAAGGTTAAAATGTAGTAATACTTT
TGGAACTTGCAGGTCAGATTCTTTTATAGGGGACACACTAAGGGAGCTTGGGTGATAGTTGGTAAAATGT
GTTTCAAGTGATGAAAACTTGAATTATTATCACCGCAACCTACTTTTTAAAAAAAAAAGCCAGGCCTGTT
AGAGCATGCTTAAGGGATCCCTAGGACTTGCTGAGCACACAAGAGTAGTTACTTGGCAGGCTCCTGGTGA
GAGCATATTTCAAAAAACAAGGCAGACAACCAAGAAACTACAGTTAAGGTTACCTGTCTTTAAACCATCT
GCATATACACAGGGATATTAAAATATTCCAAATAATATTTCATTCAAGTTTTCCCCCATCAAATTGGGAC
ATGGATTTCTCCGGTGAATAGGCAGAGTTGGAAACTAAACAAATGTTGGTTTTGTGATTTGTGAAATTGT
TTTCAAGTGATAGTTAAAGCCCATGAGATACAGAACAAAGCTGCTATTTCGAGGTCTCTTGGTTTATACT
CAGAAGCACTTCTTTGGGTTTCCCTGCACTATCCTGATCATGTGCTAGGCCTACCTTAGGCTGATTGTTG
TTCAAATAAACTTAAGTTTCCTGTCAGGTGATGTCATATGATTTCATATATCAAGGCAAAACATGTTATA
TATGTTAAACATTTGTACTTAATGTGAAAGTTAGGTCTTTTGGGTTTGATTTTTAATTTTCAAAACCTGA
GCTAAATAAGTCATTTTTACATGTCTTACATTTGGTGGAATTGTATAATTGTGGTTTGCAGGCAAGACTC
TCTGACCTAGTAACCCTACCTATAGAGCACTTTGCTGGGTCACAAGTCTAGGAGTCAAGCATTTCACCTT
GAAGTTGAGACGTTTTGTTAGTGTATACTAGTTTATATGTTGGAGGACATGTTTATCCAGAAGATATTCA
GGACTATTTTTGACTGGGCTAAGGAATTGATTCTGATTAGCACTGTTAGTGAGCATTGAGTGGCCTTTAG
GCTTGAATTGGAGTCACTTGTATATCTCAAATAATGCTGGCCTTTTTTAAAAAGCCCTTGTTCTTTATCA
CCCTGTTTTCTACATAATTTTTGTTCAAAGAAATACTTGTTTGGATCTCCTTTTGACAACAATAGCATGT
TTTCAAGCCATATTTTTTTTCCTTTTTTTTTTTTTTTTTGGTTTTTCGAGACAGGGTTTCTCTGTATAGC
CCTGGCTGTCCTGGAACTCACTTTGTAGACCAGGCTGGCCTCGAACTCAGAAATCCGCCTGCCTCTGCCT
CCTGAGTGCCGGGATTAAAGGCGTGCACCACCACGCCTGGCTAAGTTGGATATTTTGTTATATAACTATA
ACCAATACTAACTCCACTGGGTGGATTTTTAATTCAGTCAGTAGTCTTAAGTGGTCTTTATTGGCCCTTC
ATTAAAATCTACTGTTCACTCTAACAGAGGCTGTTGGTACTAGTGGCACTTAAGCAACTTCCTACGGATA
TACTAGCAGATTAAGGGTCAGGGATAGAAACTAGTCTAGCGTTTTGTATACCTACCAGCTTTATACTACC
TTGTTCTGATAGAAATATTTCAGGACATCTAGCTTATCGATCCGTCGACGTTCGAACACGTGGAATTCCT
GCAGCCCGGGGGATCCACTAGTTCTAGAGCGGCCGCCACCGCGGTGGAGCTCCAATTCGCCCTATAGTGA
GTCGTATTACGCGCGCTCACTGGCCGTCGTTTTACAACGTCGTGACTGGGAAAACCCTGGCGTTACCCAA
CTTAATCGCCTTGCAGCACATCCCCCTTTCGCCAGCTGGCGTAATAGCGAAGAGGCCCGCACCGATCGCC
CTTCCCAACAGTTGCGCAGCCTGAATGGCGAATGGG
[124 nt withheld, positions 14457-14580]
C
[91 nt withheld, positions 14582-14672]
A
[49 nt withheld, positions 14674-14722]
CCTTTGACGTTGGAGTCCACGTTCTTT
[37 nt withheld, positions 14750-14786]
ACCCTATCTCGGTCTATTCTTTTGATTTATAAGGGATTTTGCCGATTTCGGCCTATTGGTTAAAAAATGA
GCTGATTTAACAAAAATTTAACGCGAATTTTAACAAAATATTAACGCTTACAATTTAG
Features (pLannotate 1.2.2; 25 found; start..end, strand, type, name):
     24..128     +  promoter       AmpR promoter: bla
    129..989     +  CDS            AmpR: β-lactamase; bla; confers resistance to ampicillin, carbenicillin, and related antibiotics
   1160..1748    +  rep_origin     ori: high-copy-number ColE1/pMB1/pBR322/pUC origin of replication
   1931..2023    +  CDS            lacI (fragment): lac repressor; lacI; The lac repressor binds to the lac operator to inhibit transcription in E. coli. This inhibition can be relieved by adding lactose or isopropyl-β-D-thiogalactopyranoside (IPTG).
   2036..2057    +  protein_bind   CAP binding site: CAP binding activates transcription in the presence of cAMP. E. coli catabolite activator protein
   2072..2102    +  promoter       lac promoter: promoter for the E. coli lac operon
   2106..2128    +  protein_bind   lac operator (fragment): The lac repressor binds to the lac operator to inhibit transcription in E. coli. This inhibition can be relieved by adding lactose or isopropyl-β-D-thiogalactopyranoside (IPTG). lac repressor encoded by lacI
   2171..2189    +  promoter       T3 promoter: promoter for bacteriophage T3 RNA polymerase
   2202..2243    -  misc_feature   MCS (fragment): pBluescript multiple cloning site
   2258..3191    +  misc_feature   Rosa26 left arm (fragment): left homology arm from intron 1 of the mouse Rosa26 gene (Soriano, 1999)
   3566..4996    +  CDS            OR51A7: O51A7_HUMAN - Experimental evidence at transcript level: Swiss-Prot protein existence level 2. Odorant receptor. From Homo sapiens (Human).
   5022..5150    +  CDS            OR51A4 (fragment): O51A4_HUMAN - Experimental evidence at transcript level: Swiss-Prot protein existence level 2. Odorant receptor. From Homo sapiens (Human).
   5778..5838    +  misc_feature   HA-L (fragment): left homology arm from intron 1 of the mouse Rosa26 gene (Soriano, 1999)
   5845..5948    +  misc_feature   Ad SA: adenovirus major late transcript splice acceptor (Friedrich and Soriano, 1991)
   5977..6356    +  enhancer       CMV enhancer: human cytomegalovirus immediate early enhancer
   6358..6631    +  promoter       chicken β-actin promoter: No description available
   6632..7293    +  intron         chimeric intron (fragment): chimera between introns from chicken β-actin and rabbit β-globin
   7677..9107    +  CDS            OR51A7: O51A7_HUMAN - Experimental evidence at transcript level: Swiss-Prot protein existence level 2. Odorant receptor. From Homo sapiens (Human).
   9133..9261    +  CDS            OR51A4 (fragment): O51A4_HUMAN - Experimental evidence at transcript level: Swiss-Prot protein existence level 2. Odorant receptor. From Homo sapiens (Human).
   9839..10649   +  misc_feature   Rosa26 right arm: right homology arm from intron 1 of the mouse Rosa26 gene (Soriano, 1999)
  13497..13519   +  CDS            Azami-Green (fragment): Azami-Green fluorescent protein (Karasawa et al., 2003)
  14203..14262   -  misc_feature   MCS (fragment): pBluescript multiple cloning site
  14271..14289   -  promoter       T7 promoter: promoter for bacteriophage T7 RNA polymerase
  14297..14452   +  CDS            lacZα (fragment): LacZα fragment of β-galactosidase; lacZ fragment
  14457..14885   +  rep_origin     f1 ori (sequence partly withheld): f1 bacteriophage origin of replication; arrow indicates direction of (+) strand synthesis
