[The description below was written by a language model from this plasmid's Addgene catalogue record and pLannotate feature annotations shown in this document.]
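Description:
pRosa26-4xInsulator (JP6) is a 14.9 kb mouse gene-targeting vector built on pBlueScript KS II. It serves as an acceptor backbone into which ifgMosaic cassettes can be cloned for insertion at the mouse Gt(ROSA)26Sor (Rosa26) locus, either by classical homologous recombination or by Cas9-assisted targeting. In bacteria it is maintained through a high-copy ColE1/pUC-type origin and selected with ampicillin via the bla gene. Typical pBluescript remnants are also present: an f1 origin, lac promoter/operator and lacZα fragments, flanking T3 and T7 promoters, and pieces of the multiple cloning site.

The targeting region is bounded by left and right homology arms from intron 1 of Rosa26. Between them lie an adenovirus major late splice acceptor and a CAG-type promoter, made up of the CMV enhancer, the chicken β-actin promoter and a chimeric β-actin/β-globin intron. This provides strong ubiquitous expression for whatever cassette is later inserted; no reporter or effector coding sequence is annotated downstream, which fits the acceptor role.

Two identical blocks of about 1.6 kb flank the promoter region and are annotated automatically as human odorant receptor genes (OR51A7 and an OR51A4 fragment). These hits are probably annotation artefacts marking the repeated insulator elements implied by the "4xInsulator" name, although the record does not identify the insulators or their origin. The very short Azami-Green hit is likewise probably spurious. About 3.5 kb downstream of the annotated right arm carries almost no annotation and may be additional homology sequence. No mammalian selection marker appears in the feature table.
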