Addgene plasmid #99627: pRosa26-4xInsulator (JP6)
Purpose: IfgMosaic acceptor vector for Classical or Cas9 Gene targeting of the Rosa26 locus
Depositing lab: Rui Benedito. Publication: Dual ifgMosaic: A Versatile Method for Multispectral and Combinatorial Mosaic Gene-Function Analysis. Pontes-Quero S, Heredia L, Casquero-Garcia V, Fernandez-Chacon M, Luo W, Hermoso A, Bansal M, Garcia-Gonzalez I, Sanchez-Munoz MS, Perea JR, Galiana-Simal A, Rodriguez-Arabaolaza I, Del Olmo-Cabrera S, Rocha SF, Criado-Rodriguez LM, Giovinazzo G, Benedito R. Cell. 2017 Aug 10;170(4):800-814.e18. doi: 10.1016/j.cell.2017.07.031. PubMed 28802047.
Backbone
  Vector backbone: pBlueScript KS II
  Total vector size (bp): 14914
  Vector type: Mouse Targeting
Growth in bacteria
  Bacterial resistance: Ampicillin, 100 μg/mL
  Growth temperature: 30°C
  Growth strain: Stbl3
  Copy number: High Copy
Gene/Insert
  Gene/Insert name: Gt(Rosa)26Sor
  Species: M. musculus (mouse)
  Entrez Gene: Gt(ROSA)26Sor (a.k.a. Gtrgeo26, Gtrosa26, R26, ROSA26, Thumpd3as1)
Terms and licenses: Academic/Nonprofit Terms; Industry Terms: Not Available to Industry
How to cite: pRosa26-4xInsulator (JP6) was a gift from Rui Benedito (Addgene plasmid # 99627 ; http://n2t.net/addgene:99627 ; RRID:Addgene_99627)
