>Addgene plasmid #99627 | pRosa26-4xInsulator (JP6) | addgene partial sequence | sequence record 199264 | Addgene Partial NGS Result
CTTAATTAACGGCGGCGGAGTATCGAATTCGCTAGAAGATGGGCGGGAGTCTTCTGGGCAGGCTTAAAGG
CTAACCTGGTGTGTGGGCGTTGTCCTGCAGGGGAATTGAACAGGTGTAAAATTGGAGGGACAAGACTTCC
CACAGATTTTCGGTTTTGTCGGGAAGTTTTTTAATAGGGGCAAATAAGGAAAATGGGAGGATAGGTAGTC
ATCTGGGGTTTTATGCAGCAAAACTACAGGTTATTATTGCTTGTGATCCGCCTCGGAGTATTTTCCATCG
AGGTAGATTAAAGACATGCTCACCCGAGTTTTATACTCTCCTGCTTGAGATCCTTACTACAGTATGAAAT
TACAGTGTCGCGAGTTAGACTATGTAAGCAGAATTTTAATCATTTTTAAAGAGCCCAGTACTTCATATCC
ATTTCTCCCGCTCCTTCTGCAGCCTTATCAAAAGGTATTTTAGAACACTCATTTTAGCCCCATTTTCATT
TATTATACTGGCTTATCCAACCCCTAGACAGAGCATTGGCATTTTCCCTTTCCTGATCTTAGAAGTCTGA
TGACTCATGAAACCAGACAGATTAGTTACATACACCACAAATCGAGGCTGTAGCTGGGGCCTCAACACTG
CAGTTCTTTTATAACTCCTTAGTACACTTTTTGTTGATCCTTTGCCTTGATCCTTAATTTTCAGTGTCTA
TCACCTCTCCCGTCAGGTGGTGTTCCACATTTGGGCCTATTCTCAGTCCAGGGAGTTTTACAACAATAGA
TGTATTGAGAATCCAACCTAAAGCTTAACTTTCCACTCCCATGAATGCCTCTCTCCTTTTTCTCCATTTA
TAAACTGAGCTATTAACCATTAATGGTTTCCAGGTGGATGTCTCCTCCCCCAATATTACCTGATGTATCT
TACATATTGCCAGGCTGATATTTTAAGACATTAAAAGGTATATTTCATTATTGAGCCACATGGTATTGAT
TACTGCTTACTAAAATTTTGTCATTGTACACATCTGTAAAAGGTGGTTCCTTTTGGAATGCAAAGTTCAG
GTGTTTGTTGTCTTTCCTGACCTAAGGTCTTGTGAGCTTGTATTTTTTCTATTTAAGCAGTGCTTTCTCT
TGGACTGGCTTGACTCATGGCATTCTACACGTTATTGCTGGTCTAAATGTGATTTTGCCAAGCTTCTTCA
GGACCTATAATTTTGCTTGACTTGTAGCCAAACACAAGTAAAATGATTAAGCAACAAATGTATTTGTGAA
GCTTGGTTTTTAGGTTGTTGTGTTGTGTGTGCTTGTGCTCTATAATAATACTATCCAGGGGCTGGAGAGG
TGGCTCGGAGTTCAAGAGCACAGACTGCTCTTCCAGAAGTCCTGAGTTCAATTCCCAGCAACCACATGGT
GGCTCACAACCATCTGTAATGGGATCTGATGCCCTCTTCTGGTGTGTCTGAAGACCACAAGTGTATTCAC
ATTAAATAAATAAATCCTCCTTCTTCTTCTTTTTTTTTTTTTTAAAGAGAATACTGTCTCCAGTAGAATT
TACTGAAGTAATGAAATACTTTGTGTTTGTTCCAATATGGTAGCCAATAATCAAATTACTCTTTAAGCAC
TGGAAATGTTACCAAGGAACTAATTTTTATTTGAAGTGTAACTGTGGACAGAGGAGCCATAACTGCAGAC
TTGTGGGATACAGAAGACCAATGCAGACTTTAATGTCTTTTCTCTTACACTAAGCAATAAAGAAATAAAA
ATTGAACTTCTAGTATCCTATTTGTTTAAACTGCTAGCTTTACTTAACTTTTGTGCTTCATCTATACAAA
GCTGAAAGCTAAGTCTGCAGCCATTACTAAACATGAAAGCAAGTAATGATAATTTTGGATTTCAAAAATG
TAGGGCCAGAGTTTAGCCAGCCAGTGGTGGTGCTTGCCTTTATGCCTTTAATCCCAGCACTCTGGAGGCA
GAGACAGGCAGATCTCTGAGTTTGAGCCCAGCCTGGTCTACACATCAAGTTCTATCTAGGATAGCCAGGA
ATACACACAGAAACCCTGTTGGGGAGGGGGGCTCTGAGATTTCATAAAATTATAATTGAAGCATTCCCTA
ATGAGCCACTATGGATGTGGCTAAATCCGTCTACCTTTCTGATGAGATTTGGGTATTATTTTTTCTGTCT
CTGCTGTTGGTTGGGTCTTTTGACACTGTGGGCTTTCTTTAAAGCCTCCTTCCTGCCATGTGGTCTCTTG
TTTGCTACTAACTTCCCATGGCTTAAATGGCATGGCTTTTTGCCTTCTAAGGGCAGCTGCTGAGATTTGC
AGCCTGATTTCCAGGGTGGGGTTGGGAAATCTTTCAAACACTAAAATTGTCCTTTAATTTTTTTTTTAAA
AAATGGGTTATATAATAAACCTCATAAAATAGTTATGAGGAGTGAGGTGGACTAATATTAAATGAGTCCC
TCCCCTATAAAAGAGCTATTAAGGCTTTTTGTCTTATACTTAACTTTTTTTTTAAATGTGGTATCTTTAG
AACCAAGGGTCTTAGAGTTTTAGTATACAGAAACTGTTGCATCGCTTAATCAGATTTTCTAGTTTCAAAT
CCAGAGAATCCAAATTCTTCACAGCCAAAGTCAAATTAAGAATTTCTGACTTTTAATGTTAATTTGCTTA
CTGTGAATATAAAAATGATAGCTTTTCCTGAGGCAGGGTCTCACTATGTATCTCTGCCTGATCTGCAACA
AGATATGTAGACTAAAGTTCTGCCTGCTTTTGTCTCCTGAATACTAAGGTTAAAATGTAGTAATACTTTT
GGAACTTGCAGGTCAGATTCTTTTATAGGGGACACACTAAGGGAGCTTGGGTGATAGTTGGTAAAATGTG
TTTCAAGTGATGAAAACTTGAATTATTATCACCGCAACCTACTTTTTAAAAAAAAAAGCCAGGCCTGTTA
GAGCATGCTTAAGGGATCCCTAGGACTTGCTGAGCACACAAGAGTAGTTACTTGGCAGGCTCCTGGTGAG
AGCATATTTCAAAAAACAAGGCAGACAACCAAGAAACTACAGTTAAGGTTACCTGTCTTTAAACCATCTG
CATATACACAGGGATATTAAAATATTCCAAATAATATTTCATTCAAGTTTTCCCCCATCAAATTGGGACA
TGGATTTCTCCGGTGAATAGGCAGAGTTGGAAACTAAACAAATGTTGGTTTTGTGATTTGTGAAATTGTT
TTCAAGTGATAGTTAAAGCCCATGAGATACAGAACAAAGCTGCTATTTCGAGGTCTCTTGGTTTATACTC
AGAAGCACTTCTTTGGGTTTCCCTGCACTATCCTGATCATGTGCTAGGCCTACCTTAGGCTGATTGTTGT
TCAAATAAACTTAAGTTTCCTGTCAGGTGATGTCATATGATTTCATATATCAAGGCAAAACATGTTATAT
ATGTTAAACATTTGTACTTAATGTGAAAGTTAGGTCTTTGTGGGTTTGATTTTTAATTTTCAAAACCTGA
GCTAAATAAGTCATTTTTACATGTCTTACATTTGGTGGAATTGTATAATTGTGGTTTGCAGGCAAGACTC
TCTGACCTAGTAACCCTACCTATAGAGCACTTTGCTGGGTCACAAGTCTAGGAGTCAAGCATTTCACCTT
GAAGTTGAGACGTTTTGTTAGTGTATACTAGTTTATATGTTGGAGGACATGTTTATCCAGAAGATATTCA
GGACTATTTTTGACTGGGCTAAGGAATTGATTCTGATTAGCACTGTTAGTGAGCATTGAGTGGCCTTTAG
GCTTGAATTGGAGTCACTTGTATATCTCAAATAATGCTGGCCTTTTTTAAAAAGCCCTTGTTCTTTATCA
CCCTGTTTTCTACATAATTTTTGTTCAAAGAAATACTTGTTTGGATCTCCTTTTGACAACAATAGCATGT
TTTCAAGCCATATTTTTTTTCCTTTTTTTTTTTTTTTTTGGTTTTTCGAGACAGGGTTTCTCTGTATAGC
CCTGGCTGTCCTGGAACTCACTTTGTAGACCAGGCTGGCCTCGAACTCAGAAATCCGCCTGCCTCTGCCT
CCTGAGTGCCGGGATTAAAGGCGTGCACCACCACGCCTGGCTAAGTTGGATATTTTGTTATATAACTATA
ACCAATACTAACTCCACTGGGTGGATTTTTAATTCAGTCAGTAGTCTTAAGTGGTCTTTATTGGCCCTTC
ATTAAAATCTACTGTTCACTCTAACAGAGGCTGTTGGTACTAGTGGCACTTAAGCAACTTCCTACGGATA
TACTAGCAGATTAAGGGTCAGGGATAGAAACTAGTCTAGCGTTTTGTATACCTACCAGCTTTATACTACC
TTGTTCTGATAGAAATATTTCAGGACATCTAGCTTATCGATACCGTCGACGTTCGAACACGTGGAATTCC
TGCAGCCCGGGGGATCCACTAGTTCTAGAGCGGCCGCCACCGCGGTGGAGCTCCAATTCGCCCTATAGTG
AGTCGTATTACGCGCGCTCACTGGCCGTCGTTTTACAACGTCGTGACTGGGAAAACCCTGGCGTTACCCA
ACTTAATCGCCTTGCAGCACATCCCCCTTTCGCCAGCTGGCGTAATAGCGAAGAGGCCCGCACCGATCGC
CCTTCCCAACAGTTGCGCAGCCTGAATGGCGAATGGAAATTGYM
[117 nt withheld, positions 4665-4781]
C
[91 nt withheld, positions 4783-4873]
A
[49 nt withheld, positions 4875-4923]
CCTTTGACGTTGGAGTCCACGTTCTTT
[37 nt withheld, positions 4951-4987]
ACCCTATCTCGGTCTATTCTTTTGATTTATAAGGGATTTTGCCGATTTCGGCCTATTGGTTAAAAAATGA
GCTGATTTAACAAAAATTTAACGCGAATTTTAACAAAATATTAACGCTTACAATTTGTGGCACTTTTCGG
GGAAATGTGCGCGGAACCCCTATTTGTTTATTTTTCTAAATACATTCAAATATGTATCCGCTCATGAGAC
AATAACCCTGATAAATGCTTCAATAATATTGAAAAAGGAAGAGTATGAGTATTCAACATTTCCGTGTCGC
CCTTATTCCCTTTTTTGCGGCATTTTGCCTTCCTGTTTTTGCTCACCCAGAAACGCTGGTGAAAGTAAAA
GATGCTGAAGATCAGTTGGGTGCACGAGTGGGTTACATCGAACTGGATCTCAACAGCGGTAAGATCCTTG
AGAGTTTTCGCCCCGAAGAACGTTTTCCAATGATGAGCACTTTTAAAGTTCTGCTATGTGGCGCGGTATT
ATCCCGTATTGACGCCGGGCAAGAGCAACTCGGTCGCCGCATACACTATTCTCAGAATGACTTGGTTGAG
TACTCACCAGTCACAGAAAAGCATCTTACGGATGGCATGACAGTAAGAGAATTATGCAGTGCTGCCATAA
CCATGAGTGATAACACTGCGGCCAACTTACTTCTGACAACGATCGGAGGACCGAAGGAGCTAACCGCTTT
TTTGCACAACATGGGGGATCATGTAACTCGCCTTGATCGTTGGGAACCGGAGCTGAATGAAGCCATACCA
AACGACGAGCGTGACACCACGATGCCTGTAGCAATGGCAACAACGTTGCGCAAACTATTAACTGGCGAAC
TACTTACTCTAGCTTCCCGGCAACAATTAATAGACTGGATGGAGGCGGATAAAGTTGCAGGACCACTTCT
GCGCTCGGCCCTTCCGGCTGGCTGGTTTATTGCTGATAAATCTGGAGCCGGTGAGCGTGGGTCTCGCGGT
ATCATTGCAGCACTGGGGCCAGATGGTAAGCCCTCCCGTATCGTAGTTATCTACACGACGGGGAGTCAGG
CAACTATGGATGAACGAAATAGACAGATCGCTGAGATAGGTGCCTCACTGATTAAGCATTGGTAACTGTC
AGACCAAGTTTACTCATATATACTTTAGATTGATTTAAAACTTCATTTTTAATTTAAAAGGATCTAGGTG
AAGATCCTTTTTGATAATCTCATGACCAAAATCCCTTAACGTGAGTTTTCGTTCCACTGAGCGTCAGACC
CCGTAGAAAAGATCAAAGGATCTTCTTGAGATCCTTTTTTTCTGCGCGTAATCTGCTGCTTGCAAACAAA
AAAACCACCGCTACCAGCGGTGGTTTGTTTGCCGGATCAAGAGCTACCAACTCTTTTTCCGAAGGTAACT
GGCTTCAGCAGAGCGCAGATACCAAATACTGTTCTTCTAGTGTAGCCGTAGTTAGGCCACCACTTCAAGA
ACTCTGTAGCACCGCCTACATACCTCGCTCTGCTAATCCTGTTACCAGTGGCTGCTGCCAGTGGCGATAA
GTCGTGTCTTACCGGGTTGGACTCAAGACGATAGTTACCGGATAAGGCGCAGCGGTCGGGCTGAACGGGG
GGTTCGTGCACACAGCCCAGCTTGGAGCGAACGACCTACACCGAACTGAGATACCTACAGCGTGAGCTAT
GAGAAAGCGCCACGCTTCCCGAAGGGAGAAAGGCGGACAGGTATCCGGTAAGCGGCAGGGTCGGAACAGG
AGAGCGCACGAGGGAGCTTCCAGGGGGAAACGCCTGGTATCTTTATAGTCCTGTCGGGTTTCGCCACCTC
TGACTTGAGCGTCGATTTTTGTGATGCTCGTCAGGGGGGCGGAGCCTATGGAAAAACGCCAGCAACGCGG
CCTTTTTACGGTTCCTGGCCTTTTGCTGGCCTTTTGCTCACATGTTCTTTCCTGCGTTATCCCCTGATTC
TGTGGATAACCGTATTACCGCCTTTGAGTGAGCTGATACCGCTCGCCGCAGCCGAACGACCGAGCGCAGC
GAGTCAGTGAGCGAGGAAGCGGAAGAGCGCCCAATACGCAAACCGCCTCTCCCCGCGCGTTGGCCGATTC
ATTAATGCAGCTGGCACGACAGGTTTCCCGACTGGAAAGCGGGCAGTGAGCGCAACGCAATTAATGTGAG
TTAGCTCACTCATTAGGCACCCCAGGCTTTACACTTTATGCTTCCGGCTCGTATGTTGTGTGGAATTGTG
AGCGGATAACAATTTCACACAGGAAACAGCTATGACCATGATTACGCCAAGCGCGCAATTAACCCTCACT
AAAGGGAACAAAAGCTGGGTACCGGGCCCCCCCTCGAGGTCGACGGTATCGATAAGCTTCACGTGTTCGA
AACGCGGTCCGCCCTGCAGCAACCGGAGGGGGAGGGAGAAGGGAGCGGAAAAGTCTCCACCGGACGCGGC
CATGGCTCGGGGGGGGGGGGGCAGCGGAGGAGCGCTTCCGGCCGACGTCTCGTCGCTGATTGGCTTCTTT
TCCTCCCGCCGTGTGTGAAAACACAAATGGCGTGTTTTGGTTGGCGTAAGGCGCCTGTCAGTTAACGGCA
GCCGGAGTGCGCAGCCGCCGGCAGCCTCGCTCTGCCCACTGGGTGGGGCGGGAGGTAGGTGGGGTGAGGC
GAGCTGGACGTGCGGGCGCGGTCGGCCTCTGGCGGGGCGGGGGAGGGGAGGGAGGGTCAGCGAAAGTAGC
TCGCGCGCGAGCGGCCGCCCACCCTCCCCTTCCTCTGGGGGAGTCGTTTTACCCGCCGCCGGCCGGGCCT
CGTCGTCTGATTGGCTCTCGGGGCCCAGAAAACTGGCCCTTGCCATTGGCTCGTGTTCGTGCAAGTTGAG
TCCATCCGCCGGCCAGCGGGGGCGGCGAGGAGGCGCTCCCAGGTTCCGGCCCTCCCCTCGGCCCCGCGCC
GCAGAGTCTGGCCGCGCGCCCCTGCGCAACGTGGCAGGAAGCGCGCGCTGGGGGCGGGGACGGGCAGTAG
GGCTGAGCGGCTGCGGGGCGGGTGCAAGCACGTTTCCGACTTGAGTTGCCTCAAGAGGGGCGTGCTGAGC
CAGACCTCCATCGCGCACTCCGGGGAGTGGAGGGAAGGAGCGAGGGCTCAGTTGGGCTGTTTTGGAGGCA
GGAAGCACTTGCTCTCCCAAAGTCGCTCTGAGTTGTTATCAGTAAGGGAGCTGCAGTGGAGTAGGCGGGG
AGAAGGCCGCACCCTTCTCCGGAGGGGGGAGGGGAGTGTTGCAATACCTTTCTGGGAGTTCTCTGCTGCC
TCCTGGCTTCTGAGGACCGCCCTGGGCACATGATGGACCTGTCGAC
